Addgene plasmid #249565: pMB-pTrcHis2A-Ucdh
Purpose: Expresses Ucdh
Depositing lab: Emily Balskus. Depositing organization: Harvard University. Publication: Distinct classes of gut bacterial molybdenum-dependent enzymes produce urolithins. Bae M, Dong X, Avila-Pacheco J, Nguyen QD, Inyama F, Hill-Maini V, Clish CB, Balskus EP. Proc Natl Acad Sci U S A. 2025 Dec 30;122(52):e2501312122. doi: 10.1073/pnas.2501312122. Epub 2025 Dec 24. PubMed 41439715.
Backbone
  Vector backbone: pTrcHis2A
  Vector type: Bacterial Expression
Growth in bacteria
  Bacterial resistance: Ampicillin, 100 μg/mL
  Growth temperature: 37°C
  Growth strain: DH5alpha
  Copy number: High Copy
Gene/Insert
  Gene/Insert name: Ucdh
  Species: Enterocloster bolteae
  Tag / fusion protein: His6 (N terminal on insert)
Terms and licenses: Academic/Nonprofit Terms; Industry Terms: Not Available to Industry
How to cite: pMB-pTrcHis2A-Ucdh was a gift from Emily Balskus (Addgene plasmid # 249565 ; http://n2t.net/addgene:249565 ; RRID:Addgene_249565)
