[The description below was written by a language model from this plasmid's Addgene catalogue record and pLannotate feature annotations shown in this document.]
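Description:
pMB-pTrcHis2A-Ucdh is a bacterial expression plasmid of about 8.1 kb built on the pTrcHis2A backbone and carrying Ucdh from the gut bacterium Enterocloster bolteae. It replicates from a high-copy ColE1/pMB1-type origin, with a pBR322 bom region and only a fragment of rop remaining. Selection is through the β-lactamase (AmpR) gene, which confers ampicillin resistance.

Expression is driven by the strong hybrid trc promoter, followed by a lac operator. The plasmid also carries lacI under the lacIq promoter, so transcription is repressed until it is induced with IPTG. Downstream of the operator lie the rrnG antiterminator and a short minicistron, which supplies a ribosome binding site to enhance translation of the following coding sequence. Transcription ends at the rrnB T1 and T2 terminators, which sit after a 5S rRNA segment.

The insert fills the roughly 3.8 kb between the minicistron and the terminators, but the automated annotation does not label it as Ucdh. It detects one internal segment with similarity to CoxS, the small subunit of a carbon monoxide dehydrogenase. This suggests the insert may encode more than one subunit of a molybdenum-dependent enzyme, although the record does not describe its subunit organisation.

The catalogue lists an N-terminal His6 tag on the insert. The feature table shows two His-tag matches, one immediately after the CoxS-like region and one near the 3′ end of the insert. The first may therefore tag the start of a downstream reading frame, and the second may be the vector's C-terminal tag, but the record does not confirm either reading. The stated purpose is simply expression of Ucdh, and the associated work concerns gut bacterial enzymes that produce urolithins.
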