Features (pLannotate 1.2.2; 19 found; start..end, strand, type, name):
      3..20      +  promoter       tet promoter (fragment): E. coli promoter for tetracycline efflux protein gene
     16..117     -  CDS            yciV (fragment): RNAAM_ECOLI - Also known as trpH From Escherichia coli (strain K12).
    193..222     +  promoter       trc promoter: strong E. coli promoter; hybrid between the trp and lac UV5 promoters
    230..246     +  protein_bind   lac operator: The lac repressor binds to the lac operator to inhibit transcription in E. coli. This inhibition can be relieved by adding lactose or isopropyl-β-D-thiogalactopyranoside (IPTG). lac repressor encoded by lacI
    263..332     +  misc_feature   rrnG antiterminator: antiterminator from the E. coli rrnG leader region (Berg et al., 1989)
    383..409     +  CDS            minicistron: synthetic cistron containing a ribosome binding site (Shine-Dalgarno sequence), for enhancing the bacterial expression of a downstream cistron (Schoner, 1997) This first cistron should terminate 3 bp upstream of the ATG for the second cistron.
   1299..1775    +  CDS            coxS: DCMS_OLICO - Experimental evidence at protein level: Swiss-Prot protein existence level 1. Catalyzes the oxidation of carbon monoxide to carbon dioxide. From Oligotropha carboxidovorans (strain ATCC 49405 / DSM 1227 / KCTC 32145 / OM5).
   1789..1806    +  CDS            7xHis (fragment): 6xHis affinity tag
   4235..4252    +  CDS            capTEV™ (fragment): composite tag for in vivo biotinylation, TEV protease cleavage, and 6xHis tagging
   4359..4474    +  ncRNA          5S rRNA: Accession: RF00001 - 5S ribosomal RNA
   4478..4564    +  terminator     rrnB T1 terminator: Escherichia coli rrnB; transcription terminator T1 from the E. coli rrnB gene
   4656..4683    +  terminator     rrnB T2 terminator: transcription terminator T2 from the E. coli rrnB gene
   4702..4793    +  promoter       AmpR promoter: bla
   4794..5654    +  CDS            AmpR: β-lactamase; bla; confers resistance to ampicillin, carbenicillin, and related antibiotics
   5825..6413    +  rep_origin     ori: high-copy-number ColE1/pMB1/pBR322/pUC origin of replication
   6599..6739    -  misc_feature   bom: basis of mobility region from pBR322
   6841..6881    -  CDS            rop (fragment): Rop protein, which maintains plasmids at low copy number; rop
   6925..7002    +  promoter       lacIq promoter: lacI (mutant); In the lacIq allele, a single base change in the promoter boosts expression of the lacI gene about 10-fold.
   7003..8085    +  CDS            lacI: lac repressor; lacI; The lac repressor binds to the lac operator to inhibit transcription in E. coli. This inhibition can be relieved by adding lactose or isopropyl-β-D-thiogalactopyranoside (IPTG).
>Addgene plasmid #249565 | pMB-pTrcHis2A-Ucdh | addgene full sequence | sequence record 496724 | Addgene NGS Result
GTTTGACAGCTTATCATCGACTGCACGGTGCACCAATGCTTCTGGCGTCAGGCAGCCATCGGAAGCTGTG
GTATGGCTGTGCAGGTCGTAAATCACTGCATAATTCGTGTCGCTCAAGGCGCACTCCCGTTCTGGATAAT
GTTTTTTGCGCCGACATCATAACGGTTCTGGCAAATATTCTGAAATGAGCTGTTGACAATTAATCATCCG
GCTCGTATAATGTGTGGAATTGTGAGCGGATAACAATTTCACACAGGAAACAGCGCCGCTGAGAAAAAGC
GAAGCGGCACTGCTCTTTAACAATTTATCAGACAATCTGTGTGGGCACTCGACCGGAATTATCGATTAAC
TTTATTATTAAAAATTAAAGAGGTATATATTAATGTATCGATTAAATAAGGAGGAATAAACCATGGTATT
ACCTCAATTCGAGTATCTTGCTCCTAAGACCATCGGGGAGGCGTGCAATCTGTTCCTTGAGCTTGGAAGC
ACAGCCAGGGTTATGGCAGGCGCAACGGATCTGATTCCGCCAATGAAAGACAAGGTTATATCACCAGAGT
ATATCATTGACCTTAAGAAAATTCCAGGTTTGGATTATCTGGAATACGATGACAGGGAAGGTTTAAAAAT
AGGGGCGCTGACAACACTGCGTACCATAGAGACATCTCCTCTGGTTAAAGAAAAGAATCCGGCAGTGGCT
CATGCCGCCAAGGTAGTGGCATCCACACAAATCAGGACAAAGGGCACCATGGCAGGCAATATCTGCAATG
CGTCCCCATCCTGCGATACAGCCCCCAACCTACTGGCTCAGGGCGCTAAGATATTGGTACAGGGTCCCAA
CAAGGACCGGGTCATTCAAATCGAAGACTTTTTCCTGGGTGTCAAAAAGACTTCCCTGGAGCCGGGAGAA
ATCGTGACAGGCATTGTGATTCCGCCGCTGGCTGAGAATGAGAGGGCTGCATACATAAAACACGCGGTCA
GAAAGGCGATGGACCTGGCCATCATCGGCGTCGCAGTCAAGATTAAGGTGGAAGACGGCGTCTGCACAGA
CGCCAGGATTGCCCTGGGCGCGGTTGCGGCCACGCCGGTACGGGCACCCGGGGCGGAGGAAGCCCTGATT
GGCAAAGAACTTACCGATGAAGTGATTGTGAAGGCATCGGAGGAAGCAATGAATTCCTGTCATCCAATCT
CTGATATCCGCGCATCGGCCGAATACAGGAAGGATATGATCCGCGTGTTTACAAAACGTGCCATTAAGCA
GGCCATGGAATGCTATAACTAGGAGGGAGACAGGAATGAAACATAGTATAAGTTTAATCATCAACGGAGA
TCCGGTTGATGCTATTGTGAAGGATAACCTGACGCTTCTGGATTTTCTTCGTGACCAGTTGTTTCTGACA
GGCACGAAAAAGGGGTGTGAGGAAGGGGAGTGTGGCGCCTGTACCGTGATGCTTGACGGTAAGCCGGTTA
ACTCCTGCTGTACCCTGGCCGTGGAGTGCGACGGCCATGAGATCATAACCGTGGAGGGAATTGCCAGGGA
GGGGATGCTTCATCCCATTCAGAAGCAGTTTATAGAGAAGTGGGCCATGCAGTGCGGCTACTGTACTCCG
GGTATGATTATGTCCGCCAAAGCTCTTCTGGATGTGAATAAACATCCTACGGAACTGGAAATCCGGGAAG
CCATTGAGGGCAATCTGTGCCGCTGCACCGGTTATGCAAAGATTGTGGAGGCAATCCAGGCAGCCGCTGC
GCAGATGAACTGGGAGGAGGAAGCAAAGAATGCATAAACATCACCATCACCATCACGACTACGACATCCC
GACTACCGACTGTGACAAACATTATTTTAAAAAACCGGAATTTTACCGTCTGACCGGCGAGAACAATTAT
GTCAGGATTGACGCTGAAGACAAGGTAACAGGACACGGCCAGTATGTGGGTGACATCATGTTTCCGGATA
TGCTTACCGGAAAAATGGTCAGAAGCCCTTATGCATCTGCAAAAATCCTGTCCATTGACACCAGCGAGGC
AGAGAAGCTTCCAGGTGTAAAGTGCATCCTCACTGCCAGGGACTTTGAGTGGAAGTCCCTGGTGGGAAAT
GGAGAATTTGCAGCTGAGTTCGCGGACAAGGAAGTATTGTGTTCTGAGAAGGTGCGCCAGGTTGGTGACG
ATGTGGCAGCCGTGGCAGCCGTGGATGAGGAAACCGCCCAGCGGGCCGCGGATCTGATTAAGGTAGAGTA
CCAGGTGCTTCCGGGGGTGTTTGACCCCTTTGAGGCAATGGAGGAGAATGCCCCCGAGGTAAACTGGGAG
GGCAAAGGCATACACAATATCGGCATGCAGTCCGTGATGAAGGCGGGCACGGATATTGATGAGGAATTTG
ACCGCGCATCCTATGTGCAGCACAGGGATTACAAGACCCACCGTATGGTACATGCGGCCATGGAGCCCCA
CGGTGCGGTGGCTACCTACAGGAATGGGACCTACACCATCTGGATGTCCACCCAGATGTCCTTTGTGGAC
CAGTTCTGGTATGCCCGCTGCCTTGGCGTTGGAGAGAACCAGGTGCGGGTAATCAAGCCTCTTGTGGGCG
GCGGTTTCGGCGGCAAGCTGGATTCCTATTCCTTTGGCCTTTGCGCTGCCAAGATGGCGGAGATGACCGG
ACGCCCGGTACGCATGATTCTGTCCCGCGAAGAAGTATTCCAGACCACGCGCAACCGCCACCCCATTTAC
ATGCATATTGACACTGCCTTTGGGACAGACGGTAAGCTGCTGGCAAAGAAATGCTACCATGTGCTGGACG
GCGGGCCTTACGGCGGGTCCGGTGTTGCGGCCTGCGCCCAGTCCACATTGTGGGCCAACTTCCCTTACAA
GATGAATTCCGTGGATTTCCTGGCAAGGCGTGTGTATACCAATAACCCTTCTGCAGGAGCCATGAGAGGA
TATACGGCATGCCAGGTGCATTTTGCCCATGACCTGAACATGCAGTTCGCGGCTGACCAGATGGGCATTG
ACCCGGTTGAGTTCCGCAAGATAAGCGCGGCAGACCCCGGATACGTGGCTCCGGCCGGACTGGCAATCAC
CAGCTGCGCATACAAGGAGACACTGGATACGGCTGCAAAGGAAATTGGCTGGTATGAGAAGAAGGATAAG
CTGAAAAAGGGAGAGGGCATTGGTTTTGCGGGCACCGGCTTTGTATCGGGCACCGGATTCGCGGTGCTGG
AAGCGCCCAACCAGAGCTCTGCGTGCGTGACCCTGCGCATGAACAAGCGGGGCATGGCCACCCTGTACAT
CGGCTCCCACGACATAGGACAGGGTTCCGATACGGTTATGACGGCCATTGTGGCCGAGGAACTGGGGCTT
CCCATGGATATGGTCAAGACCTTTATGTCCGACACCTTCCTGACGCCCTGGGACTCCGGCTCTTACGGCA
GCCGTGTTACCTTCCTGGCCGGCAATGCGGCCCGCCGCGCTGCCGTGGATGCAAAACGCCAGCTGTTTGA
GGTCATTGCGCCTATGTGGGGGGTGATGCCGGAGACATTAGAGTGTCTGGACGGAAAGGTAATCAGCAAG
GAGAAGGCAGAGTATCAGATGTCCATTGGAGACGCCATGTTCAAGTATATGACGGTCAAGGGCGGCGATG
AACTGATTGGCGTGGGATCCTATTACCACCGTACCGACAATTCACAGTATAACGGCAACAATACCACCAA
CTACGCGCCTGCATACAGCTTCTCCACCGGAGCAGCCCATCTGACTGTGGACGAGGAGACCGGCGTCCTG
GATATTGATGAATTTGTATTTGCCCATGACTGCGGCCGCGCACTGAATAAGAGGGCCGTGGAAGGCCAGC
TGGAGGGATCCATCGGCATGGGCCTGGGCTATGCTGTCTATGAGCACAATGTAACCAGGGAAGGAAAGAT
TCTCAATCCCAACTTCCGCGATTACCGGCTGCCCACTGCCCTTGATATGCCGAAGATGCGCACCTTTTAC
GACTTTACACCGGACGAGGAAGGACCTCTGGGCGCAAAGGAAGCTGGCGAGGGCTCCGCAGCACCTGTGG
CGCCTGCCATTGCCAATGCGGTCAACATGGCAACCGGCGTGTACTTCACAGAGCTGCCTCTGGACCCGGA
GCATATCTGGAGAGCGCTGCACGGCATGAAGGATGACAGGAATTCAAAATAATGGGCCCGAACAAAAACT
CATCTCAGAAGAGGATCTGAATAGCGCCGTCGACCATCATCATCATCATCATTGAGTTTAAACGGTCTCC
AGCTTGGCTGTTTTGGCGGATGAGAGAAGATTTTCAGCCTGATACAGATTAAATCAGAACGCAGAAGCGG
TCTGATAAAACAGAATTTGCCTGGCGGCAGTAGCGCGGTGGTCCCACCTGACCCCATGCCGAACTCAGAA
GTGAAACGCCGTAGCGCCGATGGTAGTGTGGGGTCTCCCCATGCGAGAGTAGGGAACTGCCAGGCATCAA
ATAAAACGAAAGGCTCAGTCGAAAGACTGGGCCTTTCGTTTTATCTGTTGTTTGTCGGTGAACGCTCTCC
TGAGTAGGACAAATCCGCCGGGAGCGGATTTGAACGTTGCGAAGCAACGGCCCGGAGGGTGGCGGGCAGG
ACGCCCGCCATAAACTGCCAGGCATCAAATTAAGCAGAAGGCCATCCTGACGGATGGCCTTTTTGCGTTT
CTACAAACTCTTTTGTTTATTTTTCTAAATACATTCAAATATGTATCCGCTCATGAGACAATAACCCTGA
TAAATGCTTCAATAATATTGAAAAAGGAAGAGTATGAGTATTCAACATTTCCGTGTCGCCCTTATTCCCT
TTTTTGCGGCATTTTGCCTTCCTGTTTTTGCTCACCCAGAAACGCTGGTGAAAGTAAAAGATGCTGAAGA
TCAGTTGGGTGCACGAGTGGGTTACATCGAACTGGATCTCAACAGCGGTAAGATCCTTGAGAGTTTTCGC
CCCGAAGAACGTTTTCCAATGATGAGCACTTTTAAAGTTCTGCTATGTGGCGCGGTATTATCCCGTGTTG
ACGCCGGGCAAGAGCAACTCGGTCGCCGCATACACTATTCTCAGAATGACTTGGTTGAGTACTCACCAGT
CACAGAAAAGCATCTTACGGATGGCATGACAGTAAGAGAATTATGCAGTGCTGCCATAACCATGAGTGAT
AACACTGCGGCCAACTTACTTCTGACAACGATCGGAGGACCGAAGGAGCTAACCGCTTTTTTGCACAACA
TGGGGGATCATGTAACTCGCCTTGATCGTTGGGAACCGGAGCTGAATGAAGCCATACCAAACGACGAGCG
TGACACCACGATGCCTGTAGCAATGGCAACAACGTTGCGCAAACTATTAACTGGCGAACTACTTACTCTA
GCTTCCCGGCAACAATTAATAGACTGGATGGAGGCGGATAAAGTTGCAGGACCACTTCTGCGCTCGGCCC
TTCCGGCTGGCTGGTTTATTGCTGATAAATCTGGAGCCGGTGAGCGTGGGTCTCGCGGTATCATTGCAGC
ACTGGGGCCAGATGGTAAGCCCTCCCGTATCGTAGTTATCTACACGACGGGGAGTCAGGCAACTATGGAT
GAACGAAATAGACAGATCGCTGAGATAGGTGCCTCACTGATTAAGCATTGGTAACTGTCAGACCAAGTTT
ACTCATATATACTTTAGATTGATTTAAAACTTCATTTTTAATTTAAAAGGATCTAGGTGAAGATCCTTTT
TGATAATCTCATGACCAAAATCCCTTAACGTGAGTTTTCGTTCCACTGAGCGTCAGACCCCGTAGAAAAG
ATCAAAGGATCTTCTTGAGATCCTTTTTTTCTGCGCGTAATCTGCTGCTTGCAAACAAAAAAACCACCGC
TACCAGCGGTGGTTTGTTTGCCGGATCAAGAGCTACCAACTCTTTTTCCGAAGGTAACTGGCTTCAGCAG
AGCGCAGATACCAAATACTGTCCTTCTAGTGTAGCCGTAGTTAGGCCACCACTTCAAGAACTCTGTAGCA
CCGCCTACATACCTCGCTCTGCTAATCCTGTTACCAGTGGCTGCTGCCAGTGGCGATAAGTCGTGTCTTA
CCGGGTTGGACTCAAGACGATAGTTACCGGATAAGGCGCAGCGGTCGGGCTGAACGGGGGGTTCGTGCAC
ACAGCCCAGCTTGGAGCGAACGACCTACACCGAACTGAGATACCTACAGCGTGAGCTATGAGAAAGCGCC
ACGCTTCCCGAAGGGAGAAAGGCGGACAGGTATCCGGTAAGCGGCAGGGTCGGAACAGGAGAGCGCACGA
GGGAGCTTCCAGGGGGAAACGCCTGGTATCTTTATAGTCCTGTCGGGTTTCGCCACCTCTGACTTGAGCG
TCGATTTTTGTGATGCTCGTCAGGGGGGCGGAGCCTATGGAAAAACGCCAGCAACGCGGCCTTTTTACGG
TTCCTGGCCTTTTGCTGGCCTTTTGCTCACATGTTCTTTCCTGCGTTATCCCCTGATTCTGTGGATAACC
GTATTACCGCCTTTGAGTGAGCTGATACCGCTCGCCGCAGCCGAACGACCGAGCGCAGCGAGTCAGTGAG
CGAGGAAGCGGAAGAGCGCCTGATGCGGTATTTTCTCCTTACGCATCTGTGCGGTATTTCACACCGCATA
TGGTGCACTCTCAGTACAATCTGCTCTGATGCCGCATAGTTAAGCCAGTATACACTCCGCTATCGCTACG
TGACTGGGTCATGGCTGCGCCCCGACACCCGCCAACACCCGCTGACGCGCCCTGACGGGCTTGTCTGCTC
CCGGCATCCGCTTACAGACAAGCTGTGACCGTCTCCGGGAGCTGCATGTGTCAGAGGTTTTCACCGTCAT
CACCGAAACGCGCGAGGCAGCAGATCAATTCGCGCGCGAAGGCGAAGCGGCATGCATTTACGTTGACACC
ATCGAATGGTGCAAAACCTTTCGCGGTATGGCATGATAGCGCCCGGAAGAGAGTCAATTCAGGGTGGTGA
ATGTGAAACCAGTAACGTTATACGATGTCGCAGAGTATGCCGGTGTCTCTTATCAGACCGTTTCCCGCGT
GGTGAACCAGGCCAGCCACGTTTCTGCGAAAACGCGGGAAAAAGTGGAAGCGGCGATGGCGGAGCTGAAT
TACATTCCCAACCGCGTGGCACAACAACTGGCGGGCAAACAGTCGTTGCTGATTGGCGTTGCCACCTCCA
GTCTGGCCCTGCACGCGCCGTCGCAAATTGTCGCGGCGATTAAATCTCGCGCCGATCAACTGGGTGCCAG
CGTGGTGGTGTCGATGGTAGAACGAAGCGGCGTCGAAGCCTGTAAAGCGGCGGTGCACAATCTTCTCGCG
CAACGCGTCAGTGGGCTGATCATTAACTATCCGCTGGATGACCAGGATGCCATTGCTGTGGAAGCTGCCT
GCACTAATGTTCCGGCGTTATTTCTTGATGTCTCTGACCAGACACCCATCAACAGTATTATTTTCTCCCA
TGAAGACGGTACGCGACTGGGCGTGGAGCATCTGGTCGCATTGGGTCACCAGCAAATCGCGCTGTTAGCG
GGCCCATTAAGTTCTGTCTCGGCGCGTCTGCGTCTGGCTGGCTGGCATAAATATCTCACTCGCAATCAAA
TTCAGCCGATAGCGGAACGGGAAGGCGACTGGAGTGCCATGTCCGGTTTTCAACAAACCATGCAAATGCT
GAATGAGGGCATCGTTCCCACTGCGATGCTGGTTGCCAACGATCAGATGGCGCTGGGCGCAATGCGCGCC
ATTACCGAGTCCGGGCTGCGCGTTGGTGCGGATATCTCGGTAGTGGGATACGACGATACCGAAGACAGCT
CATGTTATATCCCGCCGTTAACCACCATCAAACAGGATTTTCGCCTGCTGGGGCAAACCAGCGTGGACCG
CTTGCTGCAACTCTCTCAGGGCCAGGCGGTGAAGGGCAATCAGCTGTTGCCCGTCTCACTGGTGAAAAGA
AAAACCACCCTGGCGCCCAATACGCAAACCGCCTCTCCCCGCGCGTTGGCCGATTCATTAATGCAGCTGG
CACGACAGGTTTCCCGACTGGAAAGCGGGCAGTGAGCGCAACGCAATTAATGTAAGTTAGCGCGAATTGA
TCTG
